Addgene plasmid #207990: pAAV-CaMKIIa-HA-deLACCO1-NGR
Purpose: Control biosensor for extracellular L-lactate
Depositing lab: Robert Campbell & Yuki Kambe. Depositing organization: Kagoshima University. Publication: Lactate biosensors for spectrally and spatially multiplexed fluorescence imaging. Nasu Y, Aggarwal A, Le GNT, Vo CT, Kambe Y, Wang X, Beinlich FRM, Lee AB, Ram TR, Wang F, Gorzo KA, Kamijo Y, Boisvert M, Nishinami S, Kawamura G, Ozawa T, Toda H, Gordon GR, Ge S, Hirase H, Nedergaard M, Paquet ME, Drobizhev M, Podgorski K, Campbell RE. Nat Commun. 2023 Oct 27;14(1):6598. doi: 10.1038/s41467-023-42230-5. PubMed 37891202.
Backbone
  Vector backbone: pAAV
  Vector type: AAV
Growth in bacteria
  Bacterial resistance: Ampicillin, 100 μg/mL
  Growth temperature: 37°C
  Growth strain: NEB Stable
  Copy number: High Copy
Gene/Insert
  Gene/Insert name: deLACCO1
  Species: Synthetic
  Insert size (bp): 2016
  Promoter: CaMKII
  Cloning method: Restriction Enzyme; 5′ cloning site Unknown (unknown if destroyed); 3′ cloning site Unknown (unknown if destroyed)
Terms and licenses: Academic/Nonprofit Terms; Industry Terms: Not Available to Industry
Depositor comments: Please visit https://doi.org/10.1101/2022.12.27.522013 for bioRxiv preprint.
How to cite: pAAV-CaMKIIa-HA-deLACCO1-NGR was a gift from Robert Campbell & Yuki Kambe (Addgene plasmid # 207990 ; http://n2t.net/addgene:207990 ; RRID:Addgene_207990)
