[The description below was written by a language model from this plasmid's Addgene catalogue record and pLannotate feature annotations shown in this document.]
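Description:
pAAV-CaMKIIa-HA-deLACCO1-NGR is an adeno-associated virus transfer plasmid (pAAV backbone, about 7.4 kb in the sequenced record) that carries a control version of a genetically encoded fluorescent biosensor for extracellular L-lactate. It is propagated in E. coli as a high-copy plasmid through a ColE1/pUC-type origin and is selected with ampicillin via the bla gene. The backbone also contains an f1 phage origin and small remnants of pBR322 bom and rop sequences. The expression cassette lies between AAV2 inverted terminal repeats, which allow the intervening DNA to be packaged into recombinant AAV particles. The annotation detects the upstream ITR only as short fragments and the downstream ITR in full.

Within the ITRs, the mouse CaMKIIα promoter, commonly used to favour expression in excitatory forebrain neurons, drives the synthetic deLACCO1 insert (recorded as 2016 bp). The feature table annotates only parts of this open reading frame: a GFP-derived segment that serves as the fluorescent reporter, and a C-terminal fragment of mouse Nogo receptor (Rtn4r). The Rtn4r fragment corresponds to the "NGR" in the name and presumably anchors the sensor to the outer cell surface, consistent with its extracellular purpose. The "HA" in the name suggests an N-terminal HA-derived element, but neither it nor the lactate-binding portion is annotated. A WPRE follows the coding region to enhance transcript stability and expression, and the human growth hormone polyadenylation signal terminates the transcript.

The record describes the construct as a control biosensor, so it is presumably imaged alongside the functional extracellular lactate sensor. This would help distinguish genuine lactate responses from artefacts in neuronal preparations, although the record does not state what distinguishes the control from the active sensor.
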