Features (pLannotate 1.2.2; 15 found; start..end, strand, type, name):
     82..109     +  repeat_region  AAV2 ITR (fragment): inverted terminal repeat of adeno-associated virus serotype 2 inverted
    138..165     +  repeat_region  AAV2 ITR (fragment): inverted terminal repeat of adeno-associated virus serotype 2 inverted
    219..1507    +  promoter       CaMKII promoter: promoter for the mouse calcium/calmodulin-dependent kinase II α subunit
   2199..2918    +  CDS            cEGFP: cEGFP is a basic (constitutively fluorescent) green fluorescent protein published in 2008, derived from Aequorea victoria.
   3375..3560    +  CDS            Rtn4r (fragment): RTN4R_MOUSE - Also known as Ngr1, Nogor. Experimental evidence at protein level: Swiss-Prot protein existence level 1. Receptor for RTN4, OMG and MAG (PubMed:11201742, PubMed:12089450, PubMed:15504325, PubMed:18411262, PubMed:22923615). Functions as receptor for the sialylated gangliosides GT1b and GM1 (PubMed:18411262). Besides, functions as receptor for chondroitin sulfate proteoglycans (PubMed:22406547). Can also bind heparin (PubMed:22406547). Intracellular signaling cascades are triggered via the coreceptor NGFR (By similarity). Signaling mediates activation of Rho and downstream reorgani
   3585..4173    +  misc_feature   WPRE: woodchuck hepatitis virus posttranscriptional regulatory element
   4205..4681    +  polyA_signal   hGH poly(A) signal: human growth hormone polyadenylation signal
   4721..4861    +  repeat_region  AAV2 ITR: inverted terminal repeat of adeno-associated virus serotype 2 inverted
   4866..4917    -  misc_feature   bom (fragment): basis of mobility region from pBR322
   4936..5391    +  rep_origin     f1 ori (sequence partly withheld): f1 bacteriophage origin of replication; arrow indicates direction of (+) strand synthesis
   5392..5441    -  misc_feature   bom (fragment): basis of mobility region from pBR322
   5543..5578    -  CDS            rop (fragment): Rop protein, which maintains plasmids at low copy number; rop
   5673..5777    +  promoter       AmpR promoter: bla
   5778..6638    +  CDS            AmpR: β-lactamase; bla; confers resistance to ampicillin, carbenicillin, and related antibiotics
   6809..9       +  rep_origin     ori (across the origin): high-copy-number ColE1/pMB1/pBR322/pUC origin of replication
>Addgene plasmid #207990 | pAAV-CaMKIIa-HA-deLACCO1-NGR | addgene full sequence | sequence record 418485 | Addgene NGS Result
CTATGGAAAAACGCCAGCAACGCGGCCTTTTTACGGTTCCTGGCCTTTTGCTGGCCTTTTGCTCACATGT
CCTGCAGGCAGCTGCGCGCTCGCTCGCTCACTGAGGCCGCCCGGGCGTCGGGCGACCTTTGGTCGCCCGG
CCTCAGTGAGCGAGCGAGCGCGCAGAGAGGGAGTGGCCAACTCCATCACTAGGGGTTCCTGCGGCCGCAC
GCGTTTAACATTATGGCCTTAGGTCACTTCATCTCCATGGGGTTCTTCTTCTGATTTTCTAGAAAATGAG
ATGGGGGTGCAGAGAGCTTCCTCAGTGACCTGCCCAGGGTCACATCAGAAATGTCAGAGCTAGAACTTGA
ACTCAGATTACTAATCTTAAATTCCATGCCTTGGGGGCATGCAAGTACGATATACAGAAGGAGTGAACTC
ATTAGGGCAGATGACCAATGAGTTTAGGAAAGAAGAGTCCAGGGCAGGGTACATCTACACCACCCGCCCA
GCCCTGGGTGAGTCCAGCCACGTTCACCTCATTATAGTTGCCTCTCTCCAGTCCTACCTTGACGGGAAGC
ACAAGCAGAAACTGGGACAGGAGCCCCAGGAGACCAAATCTTCATGGTCCCTCTGGGAGGATGGGTGGGG
AGAGCTGTGGCAGAGGCCTCAGGAGGGGCCCTGCTGCTCAGTGGTGACAGATAGGGGTGAGAAAGCAGAC
AGAGTCATTCCGTCAGCATTCTGGGTCTGTTTGGTACTTCTTCTCACGCTAAGGTGGCGGTGTGATATGC
ACAATGGCTAAAAAGCAGGGAGAGCTGGAAAGAAACAAGGACAGAGACAGAGGCCAAGTCAACCAGACCA
ATTCCCAGAGGAAGCAAAGAAACCATTACAGAGACTACAAGGGGGAAGGGAAGGAGAGATGAATTAGCTT
CCCCTGTAAACCTTAGAACCCAGCTGTTGCCAGGGCAACGGGGCAATACCTGTCTCTTCAGAGGAGATGA
AGTTGCCAGGGTAACTACATCCTGTCTTTCTCAAGGACCATCCCAGAATGTGGCACCCACTAGCCGTTAC
CATAGCAACTGCCTCTTTGCCCCACTTAATCCCATCCCGTCTGTTAAAAGGGCCCTATAGTTGGAGGTGG
GGGAGGTAGGAAGAGCGATGATCACTTGTGGACTAAGTTTGTTCGCATCCCCTTCTCCAACCCCCTCAGT
ACATCACCCTGGGGGAACAGGGTCCACTTGCTCCTGGGCCCACACAGTCCTGCAGTATTGTGTATATAAG
GCCAGGGCAAAGAGGAGCAGGTTTTAAAGTGAAAGGCAGGCAGGTGTTGGGGAGGCAGTTACCGGGGCAA
CGGGAACAGGGCGTTTCGGAGGTGGTTGCCATGGGGACCTGGATGCTGACGAAGGCTCGCGAGGCTGTGA
GCAGCCACAGTGCCCTGCTCAGAAGCCCCAAGCTCGTCAGTCAAGCCGGTTCTCCGTTTGCACTCAGGAG
CACGGGCAGGCGAGTGGCCCCTAGTTCTGGGGGCAGCTCTAGAGCGGTACCGGATCCCTGGCTAGCGTGC
CGCCACCATGGCCTCGAGAATGAAGACCATCATCGCCCTGTCCTACATCTTCTGCCTGGTGCTGGGCAGA
TCTATGTTCTCTCCCTTGGCAGTGGCCCAGGCTCGACGCTATAGGTGGAGGATTCAAACCGCGTGGGATG
CCGGAACAGTAGGCTACAGTCTGTTCCAAAAGTTTACGGAGCGGGTAAAGGAACTGACGGATGGACAGCT
TGAGGTCCAGCCTTTTCCAGCGAGTGCAGTCGTAGGCACGTTTGATATGTTCGACGCGGTCAAGACTGGA
GTTTTGGACGGAATGAATCCTTTCACGCTGTATTGGGCAGGGAGGATGCCGGTTACAGCTTTCCTCTCCA
GCTACGCCCTCGGGTTGGACCGACCTGACCAGTGGGAAACATGGTTTTACTCCCTGGGTGGCCTCGACAG
CGCCCGACGAGCCTTTGCCGAGCAAGGCCTCTTCTACGTGGGACCAGTTCAGCACGACCTCAATACAATT
CATTCAAAGAAGCCGATCCGGAGATTTGAGGACTTCAAAGGTGTCAAGCTCCAAGTGCCGGGCGGCATGA
TTGCGGAAGTTTTTGCGGCCGCAGGAGCTTCCACCGTCCTCTTGCCTGGGGGGGAGGTCAACCCCGCTCT
GGAAAGAGGGGTAATAGATTGGAGCCACAACGTCCATATCATGGCCGACAAGCAGAGGAACGGCATCAAG
GCGAACTTCGTGATCCGCCACAGCACCGAGGACGGCGGCGTGCAGCTCGCCTACCACTACCAGCAGAACA
CCCCCATCGGCGACGGCCCCGTGCTGCTGCCCGACAACCACTACCTGAGCACCCAGACCAAACTTACGAA
AGACCCCAACGAGAAGCGCGATCACATGGTCCTGCTGGAGTACGTGACCGCCGCCGGGATCACTCGCGGC
ATGGACGAGCTGTACAAGGGCGGTACCAGAGGGAGAATGGTGAGCAAGGGCGAGGAGCTGTTCACCGGGG
TGGTGCCCATCCTGGTCGAGCTGGACGGCGACGTAAACGGCCACAAGTTCAGCGTGTCCGGCGAGGGTGA
GGGCGATGCCACCTCCGGCAAGCTGTCCCTGAAGTTCATCAGCACCACCGGCAAGCTGCCCGTGCCCTGG
CCCACCCTCGTGACCACCCTGACCTACGGCGTGCAGTGCTTCAGCCGCTACCCCGACCACATGAAGCAGC
ACGACTTCTTCAAGTCGGCCATGCCCGAAGGCTACATCCAGGAGCGCACCATCTTCTTCAAGGACGACGG
CAACTACAAGACCCGCGCCGAGGTGAAGTTCGAGGGCGACACCCTGGTGAACCGCATCGAGCTGAAGGGC
ATCGACTTCAAGGAGGACGGCAACATCCTGGGGCATAAGCTGGAGTACAGCTTTAACGTTGGTGGTGCGG
CTAATTTTGTTGGGCCTGCAGTAAACTATAACTTGGGGTTCCATCAGGAGGCAAAGTACATCATAATGGG
GCCTCCAGAAACGCCTGCCATTCATCAACCTGTAGACCTCATGGACTTCACCATAAACCTTAATCGGTGG
CGCAGCCTTCCAAAGCCCCTGCAAGAAAGATTCATCGCGGCGGTTCACGAGTACTCTTGGATTCACTACG
CAGGCATTCAGAAGGCTAATTTGGAGGCGTGGCCGAAATATCGGCAGGCAGGTGTTGAGGTCATCCGGCT
GAGCAACGAGGATGTTAGAAAATTCAGGCGACTCGCTATTCCCATTTGGTTTAAGTGGGCTAAGATGGAT
AACTACTCACGAGAGGCATTCGCGTCTCAACTGGAGTATATGAAAGGTATAGGTTACGTTACGGACGAGG
AATTGAAGGGCTTGGGCCTGGGCTCCACCTCCGGCTCCGGCAAGCCCGGCTCCGGCGAGGGCTCCACCAA
GGGCGAATTCGCAGGTAGTGGTGCATCTGGAACAGGAGATGCAGAAGGATCAGGTGCCCTTCCTGCCCTT
GCATGTAGTCTGGCTCCACTGGGACTGGCATTGGTTCTGTGGACGGTGTTGGGCCCCTGTTAGACTAGTG
CAAAGCTTATCGATAATCAACCTCTGGATTACAAAATTTGTGAAAGATTGACTGGTATTCTTAACTATGT
TGCTCCTTTTACGCTATGTGGATACGCTGCTTTAATGCCTTTGTATCATGCTATTGCTTCCCGTATGGCT
TTCATTTTCTCCTCCTTGTATAAATCCTGGTTGCTGTCTCTTTATGAGGAGTTGTGGCCCGTTGTCAGGC
AACGTGGCGTGGTGTGCACTGTGTTTGCTGACGCAACCCCCACTGGTTGGGGCATTGCCACCACCTGTCA
GCTCCTTTCCGGAACTTTCGCTTTCCCCCTCCCTATTGCCACGGCGGAACTCATCGCCGCCTGCCTTGCC
CGCTGCTGGACAGGGGCTCGGCTGTTGGGCACTGACAATTCCGTGGTGTTGTCGGGGAAATCATCGTCCT
TTCCTTGGCTGCTCGCCTATGTTGCCACCTGGATTCTGCGCGGGACGTCCTTCTGCTACGTCCCTTCGGC
CCTCAATCCAGCGGACCTTCCTTCCCGCGGCCTGCTGCCGGCTCTGCGGCCTCTTCCGCGTCTTCGCCTT
CGCCCTCAGACGAGTCGGATCTCCCTTTGGGCCGCCTCCCCGCATCGATACCGAGCGCTGCTCGAGAGAT
CTACGGGTGGCATCCCTGTGACCCCTCCCCAGTGCCTCTCCTGGCCCTGGAAGTTGCCACTCCAGTGCCC
ACCAGCCTTGTCCTAATAAAATTAAGTTGCATCATTTTGTCTGACTAGGTGTCCTTCTATAATATTATGG
GGTGGAGGGGGGTGGTATGGAGCAAGGGGCAAGTTGGGAAGACAACCTGTAGGGCCTGCGGGGTCTATTG
GGAACCAAGCTGGAGTGCAGTGGCACAATCTTGGCTCACTGCAATCTCCGCCTCCTGGGTTCAAGCGATT
CTCCTGCCTCAGCCTCCCGAGTTGTTGGGATTCCAGGCATGCATGACCAGGCTCAGCTAATTTTTGTTTT
TTTGGTAGAGACGGGGTTTCACCATATTGGCCAGGCTGGTCTCCAACTCCTAATCTCAGGTGATCTACCC
ACCTTGGCCTCCCAAATTGCTGGGATTACAGGCGTGAACCACTGCTCCCTTCCCTGTCCTTCTGATTTTG
TAGGTAACCACGTGCGGACCGAGCGGCCGCAGGAACCCCTAGTGATGGAGTTGGCCACTCCCTCTCTGCG
CGCTCGCTCGCTCACTGAGGCCGGGCGACCAAAGGTCGCCCGACGCCCGGGCTTTGCCCGGGCGGCCTCA
GTGAGCGAGCGAGCGCGCAGCTGCCTGCAGGGGCGCCTGATGCGGTATTTTCTCCTTACGCATCTGTGCG
GTATTTCACACCGCATA
[95 nt withheld, positions 4918-5012]
T
[46 nt withheld, positions 5014-5059]
C
[141 nt withheld, positions 5061-5201]
CCTTTGACGTTGGAGTCCACGTTCTTT
[37 nt withheld, positions 5229-5265]
ACTCTATCTCGGGCTATTCTTTTGATTTATAAGGGATTTTGCCGATTTCGGTCTATTGGTTAAAAAATGA
GCTGATTTAACAAAAATTTAACGCGAATTTTAACAAAATATTAACGTTTACAATTTTATGGTGCACTCTC
AGTACAATCTGCTCTGATGCCGCATAGTTAAGCCAGCCCCGACACCCGCCAACACCCGCTGACGCGCCCT
GACGGGCTTGTCTGCTCCCGGCATCCGCTTACAGACAAGCTGTGACCGTCTCCGGGAGCTGCATGTGTCA
GAGGTTTTCACCGTCATCACCGAAACGCGCGAGACGAAAGGGCCTCGTGATACGCCTATTTTTATAGGTT
AATGTCATGATAATAATGGTTTCTTAGACGTCAGGTGGCACTTTTCGGGGAAATGTGCGCGGAACCCCTA
TTTGTTTATTTTTCTAAATACATTCAAATATGTATCCGCTCATGAGACAATAACCCTGATAAATGCTTCA
ATAATATTGAAAAAGGAAGAGTATGAGTATTCAACATTTCCGTGTCGCCCTTATTCCCTTTTTTGCGGCA
TTTTGCCTTCCTGTTTTTGCTCACCCAGAAACGCTGGTGAAAGTAAAAGATGCTGAAGATCAGTTGGGTG
CACGAGTGGGTTACATCGAACTGGATCTCAACAGCGGTAAGATCCTTGAGAGTTTTCGCCCCGAAGAACG
TTTTCCAATGATGAGCACTTTTAAAGTTCTGCTATGTGGCGCGGTATTATCCCGTATTGACGCCGGGCAA
GAGCAACTCGGTCGCCGCATACACTATTCTCAGAATGACTTGGTTGAGTACTCACCAGTCACAGAAAAGC
ATCTTACGGATGGCATGACAGTAAGAGAATTATGCAGTGCTGCCATAACCATGAGTGATAACACTGCGGC
CAACTTACTTCTGACAACGATCGGAGGACCGAAGGAGCTAACCGCTTTTTTGCACAACATGGGGGATCAT
GTAACTCGCCTTGATCGTTGGGAACCGGAGCTGAATGAAGCCATACCAAACGACGAGCGTGACACCACGA
TGCCTGTAGCAATGGCAACAACGTTGCGCAAACTATTAACTGGCGAACTACTTACTCTAGCTTCCCGGCA
ACAATTAATAGACTGGATGGAGGCGGATAAAGTTGCAGGACCACTTCTGCGCTCGGCCCTTCCGGCTGGC
TGGTTTATTGCTGATAAATCTGGAGCCGGTGAGCGTGGGTCTCGCGGTATCATTGCAGCACTGGGGCCAG
ATGGTAAGCCCTCCCGTATCGTAGTTATCTACACGACGGGGAGTCAGGCAACTATGGATGAACGAAATAG
ACAGATCGCTGAGATAGGTGCCTCACTGATTAAGCATTGGTAACTGTCAGACCAAGTTTACTCATATATA
CTTTAGATTGATTTAAAACTTCATTTTTAATTTAAAAGGATCTAGGTGAAGATCCTTTTTGATAATCTCA
TGACCAAAATCCCTTAACGTGAGTTTTCGTTCCACTGAGCGTCAGACCCCGTAGAAAAGATCAAAGGATC
TTCTTGAGATCCTTTTTTTCTGCGCGTAATCTGCTGCTTGCAAACAAAAAAACCACCGCTACCAGCGGTG
GTTTGTTTGCCGGATCAAGAGCTACCAACTCTTTTTCCGAAGGTAACTGGCTTCAGCAGAGCGCAGATAC
CAAATACTGTTCTTCTAGTGTAGCCGTAGTTAGGCCACCACTTCAAGAACTCTGTAGCACCGCCTACATA
CCTCGCTCTGCTAATCCTGTTACCAGTGGCTGCTGCCAGTGGCGATAAGTCGTGTCTTACCGGGTTGGAC
TCAAGACGATAGTTACCGGATAAGGCGCAGCGGTCGGGCTGAACGGGGGGTTCGTGCACACAGCCCAGCT
TGGAGCGAACGACCTACACCGAACTGAGATACCTACAGCGTGAGCTATGAGAAAGCGCCACGCTTCCCGA
AGGGAGAAAGGCGGACAGGTATCCGGTAAGCGGCAGGGTCGGAACAGGAGAGCGCACGAGGGAGCTTCCA
GGGGGAAACGCCTGGTATCTTTATAGTCCTGTCGGGTTTCGCCACCTCTGACTTGAGCGTCGATTTTTGT
GATGCTCGTCAGGGGGGCGGAGC
